Addgene plasmid #135851: D37_Ld_361830
Purpose: Expression of Leishmania donovani ectodomain in mammalian cells
Depositing lab: Gavin Wright. Depositing organization: Wellcome Sanger Institute. Publication: Systematic identification of genes encoding cell surface and secreted proteins that are essential for in vitro growth and infection in Leishmania donovani. Roberts AJ, Ong HB, Clare S, Brandt C, Harcourt K, Franssen SU, Cotton JA, Muller-Sienerth N, Wright GJ. PLoS Pathog. 2022 Feb 24;18(2):e1010364. doi: 10.1371/journal.ppat.1010364. eCollection 2022 Feb. PubMed 35202447.
Backbone
  Vector backbone: pTT3
  Backbone manufacturer: Yves Durocher, NRC
  Backbone size w/o insert (bp): 6132
  Vector type: Mammalian Expression
Growth in bacteria
  Bacterial resistance: Ampicillin, 100 μg/mL
  Growth temperature: 37°C
  Growth strain: DH5alpha
  Copy number: High Copy
Gene/Insert
  Gene/Insert name: hypothetical protein, conserved (alt name: LDPBK_361830)
  Species: Leishmania donovani
  Insert size (bp): 1338
  Tag / fusion protein: biotinylation sequence and His tag (C terminal on insert)
  Cloning method: Unknown
Terms and licenses: Academic/Nonprofit Terms; Industry Terms: Not Available to Industry
How to cite: D37_Ld_361830 was a gift from Gavin Wright (Addgene plasmid # 135851 ; http://n2t.net/addgene:135851 ; RRID:Addgene_135851)
