[The description below was written by a language model from this plasmid's Addgene catalogue record and pLannotate feature annotations shown in this document.]
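Description:
D37_Ld_361830 is a mammalian expression plasmid built on the pTT3 backbone and designed to produce the soluble ectodomain of a Leishmania donovani protein in cultured mammalian cells. The insert, about 1.3 kb, encodes a conserved hypothetical protein (LDPBK_361830) and carries a C-terminal biotinylation sequence followed by a His tag. In bacteria the 7.5 kb plasmid is maintained at high copy through a ColE1/pUC-type origin and selected with ampicillin via the β-lactamase gene. Short lac, tet and bla fragments downstream of the origin appear to be leftover cloning-vector sequence rather than functional parts.

Expression is driven by the human CMV immediate early enhancer and promoter, which span the numbering origin of the circular sequence. They are followed by adenovirus-derived leader and splice elements and a chimeric intron fragment; the antisense "PTP" hit in this region most likely reflects that adenoviral leader sequence rather than an intended coding region. A mouse immunoglobulin heavy chain signal sequence fragment sits just upstream of the unannotated stretch where the Leishmania insert and its tags presumably lie, which would direct the ectodomain into the secretory pathway. A rabbit β-globin polyadenylation signal terminates the transcript. The Epstein-Barr virus oriP element allows episomal retention and replication in cells that supply EBNA1, a feature commonly exploited for high-yield transient expression.

The tags allow capture of the secreted protein on streptavidin after biotinylation, and purification by nickel affinity. The plasmid belongs to a set made for the systematic study of L. donovani cell surface and secreted proteins.
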