Features (pLannotate 1.2.2; 17 found; start..end, strand, type, name):
      2..201     +  promoter       CMV promoter: human cytomegalovirus (CMV) immediate early promoter
    269..307     +  misc_feature   Ad SA (fragment): adenovirus major late transcript splice acceptor (Friedrich and Soriano, 1991)
    340..549     -  CDS            PTP (fragment): TERM_ADE02 - Experimental evidence at protein level: Swiss-Prot protein existence level 1. Protein covalently bound to the viral DNA that acts as a primer for viral genomic replication by DNA strand displacement. Assembles on the viral origin of replication in an initiation complex with viral polymerase, DBP, host NFIA and host POU2F1/OCT1. During initiation, the polymerase covalently couples the first dCTP with Ser- 580 of pTP. The terminal protein stimulates the template activity over 20 fold compared to protein-free templates. Neo-synthesized viral genomes are linked to two preterminal prot
    580..669     +  intron         chimeric intron (fragment): chimera between introns from adenovirus and immunoglobulin heavy chain genes
    688..734     +  CDS            IgH signal sequence (fragment): signal sequence from the mouse immunoglobulin heavy chain variable region
   2317..2372    +  polyA_signal   β-globin poly(A) signal: rabbit β-globin polyadenylation signal (Gil and Proudfoot, 1987)
   2886..4567    -  rep_origin     oriP (fragment): Epstein-Barr virus oriP replication origin (Yates et al., 2000)
   4694..4798    +  promoter       AmpR promoter: bla
   4799..5659    +  CDS            AmpR: β-lactamase; bla; confers resistance to ampicillin, carbenicillin, and related antibiotics
   5830..6418    +  rep_origin     ori: high-copy-number ColE1/pMB1/pBR322/pUC origin of replication
   6601..6693    +  CDS            lacI (fragment): lac repressor; lacI; The lac repressor binds to the lac operator to inhibit transcription in E. coli. This inhibition can be relieved by adding lactose or isopropyl-β-D-thiogalactopyranoside (IPTG).
   6706..6727    +  protein_bind   CAP binding site: CAP binding activates transcription in the presence of cAMP. E. coli catabolite activator protein
   6742..6772    +  promoter       lac promoter: promoter for the E. coli lac operon
   6780..6796    +  protein_bind   lac operator: The lac repressor binds to the lac operator to inhibit transcription in E. coli. This inhibition can be relieved by adding lactose or isopropyl-β-D-thiogalactopyranoside (IPTG). lac repressor encoded by lacI
   6866..6882    +  promoter       tet promoter (fragment): E. coli promoter for tetracycline efflux protein gene
   6892..6917    -  CDS            bla(M) (fragment): β-lactamase lacking the signal sequence; bla(M); allows cytosolic expression of β-lactamase
   7091..7470    +  enhancer       CMV enhancer: human cytomegalovirus immediate early enhancer
>Addgene plasmid #135851 | D37_Ld_361830 | addgene full sequence | sequence record 274900 | Addgene NGS Result
GTGATGCGGTTTTGGCAGTACACCAATGGGCGTGGATAGCGGTTTGACTCACGGGGATTTCCAAGTCTCC
ACCCCATTGACGTCAATGGGAGTTTGTTTTGGCACCAAAATCAACGGGACTTTCCAAAATGTCGTAATAA
CCCCGCCCCGTTGACGCAAATGGGCGGTAGGCGTGTACGGTGGGAGGTCTATATAAGCAGAGCTCGTTTA
GTGAACCGTCAGATCCTCACTCTCTTCCGCATCGCTGTCTGCGAGGGCCAGCTGTTGGGCTCGCGGTTGA
GGACAAACTCTTCGCGGTCTTTCCAGTACTCTTGGATCGGAAACCCGTCGGCCTCCGAACGGTACTCCGC
CACCGAGGGACCTGAGCGAGTCCGCATCGACCGGATCGGAAAACCTCTCGAGAAAGGCGTCTAACCAGTC
ACAGTCGCAAGGTAGGCTGAGCACCGTGGCGGGCGGCAGCGGGTGGCGGTCGGGGTTGTTTCTGGCGGAG
GTGCTGCTGATGATGTAATTAAAGTAGGCGGTCTTGAGACGGCGGATGGTCGAGGTGAGGTGTGGCAGGC
TTGAGATCCAGCTGTTGGGGTGAGTACTCCCTCTCAAAAGCGGGCATTACTTCTGCGCTAAGATTGTCAG
TTTCCAAAAACGAGGAGGATTTGATATTCACCTGGCCCGATCTGGCCATACACTTGAGTGACAATGACAT
CCACTTTGCCTTTCTCTCCACAGGTGTCCACTCCCAGGTCCAAGTTTGCCACCATGGAGTTTCAGACCCA
GGTACTCATGTCCCTGCTGCTCTGCATGTCTGGTGCGGCCGCCACCCTGTGCCCCAGCAATGGCAACACC
CACACCGTGTACGTGACCAGCAACATGGGCGACAACATCTGGTCCTTCGACACCCTGGGCAACTACCTGG
GCCCCGTGCTGAACAAGGCCAGCTTCCCACCCGGCGTGCGGGTGGACAAGCTGCGGAGCATGAGATTCGG
GCCCCAGGGCCACCTGTATGTGTCCAGCGCCAGAGGCAGCTACAGCCGGGTGTTCGCCGTGTCCGGCAAC
GGCCTGCTGAACGGCACCATGGAAGAGAACTGCACCCGGGACTACCTGTTCACCGTGATCGAGCAGGACA
AAGAGAACCCCTTCCTGGACCACCCCTACGACATCACCTTCCACCCCGCCACCGAGGATATGTACGTGTC
CAACCAGAACAGCGTGACCGTGACCCGGTACACCAGATACCGGACCGCCGACGTGACCCCCAAAGCCGGC
GCTGGCGGAAGCCAGCACGCCTTCTATCCTGCCTGGAAGCCCGCCAAGAACGTGAAGGCCGCCGTGGAAG
CCGACGAGGAAACCGTGTCTGCCGAAGAGACAGTGGTGGCCCCCAAGAATATCCCCGACAGCAGCGGCCT
GTTCGCCAGCAGCTGGTCCAGCTCCTACAGCATGTCCTCCGTGCGGGGCCTGGCCATCAGCCCTCTGCTG
CCTAGAGCCCTGGTGGAAGGCGGAGCCCCCAGCGGAGTGTTTGCCGTGACCAACGAGAGCACCATGTACT
ACCTGCTCGTGTGCGACGTGTCCTCCAATACCGTGCACGTGTTCGACCCCGAGAGCGGCGAGAGACTGTT
CGGCCTGAACGTGCCCAGCCCCATCCAGGTCATGTTCCCCAACCGGTACTACATCAGCGACAGCTCCAGC
CTGAGCGTGTCCGCCGCTGGCGTGCACACCCAGAGATTCGACGTGCCCTACATCTACGTGACATCCAAAG
AGGACGGCATGGCCTACATGGTCCGATTCAGCAGCCGGCAGGGCAATACCAACAACAACGGCATGCAGGG
GGGAGCCTTCGGCGAGGACTTCATCCGGGCCCACCGGCTGTACACCATCAACCACCCTACCCCCCTGCAC
GCCGCCAGCGGCATCTACGAGAATAGCGCCAGGGACGTGCTGCTGATCGCCGACCGGAACGGCAGACGGA
TCTACAGCTACGCCAGCCCTTTCCTGACCGACTACACCAGCGGCTACGGCCCCTCCCCCTTTCTGGGCTT
CTTCGTGAAGCACCTCCCCGACCAGCCCGAGTTCATCATGAGCACCCTGCTGGAACACCAGGAAAACATC
CCATTCTGCTACGAACTCAACAAGGACGGGAAGTTCAGATACGTGGCCCTGGGCGCGCCCGGCAGCCTGC
ACCACATCCTGGACGCCCAGAAGATGCTGTGGAACCACAGGGACAGGAACCTGCCTCCTCTGGCCCCTCT
GGGCCCCCACCACCATCACCACCATTGAGTCTAGACACGTGATTAATTAAGGATCCCCCGACCTCGACCT
CTGGCTAATAAAGGAAATTTATTTTCATTGCAATAGTGTGTTGGAATTTTTTGTGTCTCTCACTCGGAAG
GACATATGGGAGGGCAAATCATTTGGTCGAGATCCCTCGGAGATCTCTAGCTAGAGGATCGATCCCCGCC
CCGGACGAACTAAACCTGACTACGACATCTCTGCCCCTTCTTCGCGGGGCAGTGCATGTAATCCCTTCAG
TTGGTTGGTACAACTTGCCAACTGGGCCCTGTTCCACATGTGACACGGGGGGGGACCAAACACAAAGGGG
TTCTCTGACTGTAGTTGACATCCTTATAAATGGATGTGCACATTTGCCAACACTGAGTGGCTTTCATCCT
GGAGCAGACTTTGCAGTCTGTGGACTGCAACACAACATTGCCTTTATGTGTAACTCTTGGCTGAAGCTCT
TACACCAATGCTGGGGGACATGTACCTCCCAGGGGCCCAGGAAGACTACGGGAGGCTACACCAACGTCAA
TCAGAGGGGCCTGTGTAGCTACCGATAAGCGGACCCTCAAGAGGGCATTAGCAATAGTGTTTATAAGGCC
CCCTTGTTAACCCTAAACGGGTAGCATATGCTTCCCGGGTAGTAGTATATACTATCCAGACTAACCCTAA
TTCAATAGCATATGTTACCCAACGGGAAGCATATGCTATCGAATTAGGGTTAGTAAAAGGGTCCTAAGGA
ACAGCGATATCTCCCACCCCATGAGCTGTCACGGTTTTATTTACATGGGGTCAGGATTCCACGAGGGTAG
TGAACCATTTTAGTCACAAGGGCAGTGGCTGAAGATCAAGGAGCGGGCAGTGAACTCTCCTGAATCTTCG
CCTGCTTCTTCATTCTCCTTCGTTTAGCTAATAGAATAACTGCTGAGTTGTGAACAGTAAGGTGTATGTG
AGGTGCTCGAAAACAAGGTTTCAGGTGACGCCCCCAGAATAAAATTTGGACGGGGGGTTCAGTGGTGGCA
TTGTGCTATGACACCAATATAACCCTCACAAACCCCTTGGGCAATAAATACTAGTGTAGGAATGAAACAT
TCTGAATATCTTTAACAATAGAAATCCATGGGGTGGGGACAAGCCGTAAAGACTGGATGTCCATCTCACA
CGAATTTATGGCTATGGGCAACACATAATCCTAGTGCAATATGATACTGGGGTTATTAAGATGTGTCCCA
GGCAGGGACCAAGACAGGTGAACCATGTTGTTACACTCTATTTGTAACAAGGGGAAAGAGAGTGGACGCC
GACAGCAGCGGACTCCACTGGTTGTCTCTAACACCCCCGAAAATTAAACGGGGCTCCACGCCAATGGGGC
CCATAAACAAAGACAAGTGGCCACTCTTTTTTTTGAAATTGTGGAGTGGGGGCACGCGTCAGCCCCCACA
CGCCGCCCTGCGGTTTTGGACTGTAAAATAAGGGTGTAATAACTTGGCTGATTGTAACCCCGCTAACCAC
TGCGGTCAAACCACTTGCCCACAAAACCACTAATGGCACCCCGGGGAATACCTGCATAAGTAGGTGGGCG
GGCCAAGATAGGGGCGCGATTGCTGCGATCTGGAGGACAAATTACACACACTTGCGCCTGAGCGCCAAGC
ACAGGGTTGTTGGTCCTCATATTCACGAGGTCGCTGAGAGCACGGTGGGCTAATGTTGCCATGGGTAGCA
TATACTACCCAAATATCTGGATAGCATATGCTATCCTAATCTATATCTGGGTAGCATAGGCTATCCTAAT
CTATATCTGGGTAGCATATGCTATCCTAATCTATATCTGGGTAGTATATGCTATCCTAATTTATATCTGG
GTAGCATAGGCTATCCTAATCTATATCTGGGTAGCATATGCTATCCTAATCTATATCTGGGTAGTATATG
CTATCCTAATCTGTATCCGGGTAGCATATGCTATCCTAATAGAGATTAGGGTAGTATATGCTATCCTAAT
TTATATCTGGGTAGCATATACTACCCAAATATCTGGATAGCATATGCTATCCTAATCTATATCTGGGTAG
CATATGCTATCCTAATCTATATCTGGGTAGCATAGGCTATCCTAATCTATATCTGGGTAGCATATGCTAT
CCTAATCTATATCTGGGTAGTATATGCTATCCTAATTTATATCTGGGTAGCATAGGCTATCCTAATCTAT
ATCTGGGTAGCATATGCTATCCTAATCTATATCTGGGTAGTATATGCTATCCTAATCTGTATCCGGGTAG
CATATGCTATCCTCATGATAAGCTGTCAAACATGAGAATTTTCTTGAAGACGAAAGGGCCTCGTGATACG
CCTATTTTTATAGGTTAATGTCATGATAATAATGGTTTCTTAGACGTCAGGTGGCACTTTTCGGGGAAAT
GTGCGCGGAACCCCTATTTGTTTATTTTTCTAAATACATTCAAATATGTATCCGCTCATGAGACAATAAC
CCTGATAAATGCTTCAATAATATTGAAAAAGGAAGAGTATGAGTATTCAACATTTCCGTGTCGCCCTTAT
TCCCTTTTTTGCGGCATTTTGCCTTCCTGTTTTTGCTCACCCAGAAACGCTGGTGAAAGTAAAAGATGCT
GAAGATCAGTTGGGTGCACGAGTGGGTTACATCGAACTGGATCTCAACAGCGGTAAGATCCTTGAGAGTT
TTCGCCCCGAAGAACGTTTTCCAATGATGAGCACTTTTAAAGTTCTGCTATGTGGCGCGGTATTATCCCG
TGTTGACGCCGGGCAAGAGCAACTCGGTCGCCGCATACACTATTCTCAGAATGACTTGGTTGAGTACTCA
CCAGTCACAGAAAAGCATCTTACGGATGGCATGACAGTAAGAGAATTATGCAGTGCTGCCATAACCATGA
GTGATAACACTGCGGCCAACTTACTTCTGACAACGATCGGAGGACCGAAGGAGCTAACCGCTTTTTTGCA
CAACATGGGGGATCATGTAACTCGCCTTGATCGTTGGGAACCGGAGCTGAATGAAGCCATACCAAACGAC
GAGCGTGACACCACGATGCCTGCAGCAATGGCAACAACGTTGCGCAAACTATTAACTGGCGAACTACTTA
CTCTAGCTTCCCGGCAACAATTAATAGACTGGATGGAGGCGGATAAAGTTGCAGGACCACTTCTGCGCTC
GGCCCTTCCGGCTGGCTGGTTTATTGCTGATAAATCTGGAGCCGGTGAGCGTGGGTCTCGCGGTATCATT
GCAGCACTGGGGCCAGATGGTAAGCCCTCCCGTATCGTAGTTATCTACACGACGGGGAGTCAGGCAACTA
TGGATGAACGAAATAGACAGATCGCTGAGATAGGTGCCTCACTGATTAAGCATTGGTAACTGTCAGACCA
AGTTTACTCATATATACTTTAGATTGATTTAAAACTTCATTTTTAATTTAAAAGGATCTAGGTGAAGATC
CTTTTTGATAATCTCATGACCAAAATCCCTTAACGTGAGTTTTCGTTCCACTGAGCGTCAGACCCCGTAG
AAAAGATCAAAGGATCTTCTTGAGATCCTTTTTTTCTGCGCGTAATCTGCTGCTTGCAAACAAAAAAACC
ACCGCTACCAGCGGTGGTTTGTTTGCCGGATCAAGAGCTACCAACTCTTTTTCCGAAGGTAACTGGCTTC
AGCAGAGCGCAGATACCAAATACTGTTCTTCTAGTGTAGCCGTAGTTAGGCCACCACTTCAAGAACTCTG
TAGCACCGCCTACATACCTCGCTCTGCTAATCCTGTTACCAGTGGCTGCTGCCAGTGGCGATAAGTCGTG
TCTTACCGGGTTGGACTCAAGACGATAGTTACCGGATAAGGCGCAGCGGTCGGGCTGAACGGGGGGTTCG
TGCACACAGCCCAGCTTGGAGCGAACGACCTACACCGAACTGAGATACCTACAGCGTGAGCTATGAGAAA
GCGCCACGCTTCCCGAAGGGAGAAAGGCGGACAGGTATCCGGTAAGCGGCAGGGTCGGAACAGGAGAGCG
CACGAGGGAGCTTCCAGGGGGAAACGCCTGGTATCTTTATAGTCCTGTCGGGTTTCGCCACCTCTGACTT
GAGCGTCGATTTTTGTGATGCTCGTCAGGGGGGCGGAGCCTATGGAAAAACGCCAGCAACGCGGCCTTTT
TACGGTTCCTGGCCTTTTGCTGGCCTTTTGCTCACATGTTCTTTCCTGCGTTATCCCCTGATTCTGTGGA
TAACCGTATTACCGCCTTTGAGTGAGCTGATACCGCTCGCCGCAGCCGAACGACCGAGCGCAGCGAGTCA
GTGAGCGAGGAAGCGGAAGAGCGCCCAATACGCAAACCGCCTCTCCCCGCGCGTTGGCCGATTCATTAAT
GCAGCTGGCACGACAGGTTTCCCGACTGGAAAGCGGGCAGTGAGCGCAACGCAATTAATGTGAGTTAGCT
CACTCATTAGGCACCCCAGGCTTTACACTTTATGCTTCCGGCTCGTATGTTGTGTGGAATTGTGAGCGGA
TAACAATTTCACACAGGAAACAGCTATGACCATGATTACGCCAAGCTCTAGCTAGAGGTCGACCAATTCT
CATGTTTGACAGCTTATCATCGCAGATCCGGGCAACGTTGTTGCCATTGCTGCAGGCGCAGAACTGGTAG
GTATGGAAGATCTATACATTGAATCAATATTGGCAATTAGCCATATTAGTCATTGGTTATATAGCATAAA
TCAATATTGGCTATTGGCCATTGCATACGTTGTATCTATATCATAATATGTACATTTATATTGGCTCATG
TCCAATATGACCGCCATGTTGACATTGATTATTGACTAGTTATTAATAGTAATCAATTACGGGGTCATTA
GTTCATAGCCCATATATGGAGTTCCGCGTTACATAACTTACGGTAAATGGCCCGCCTGGCTGACCGCCCA
ACGACCCCCGCCCATTGACGTCAATAATGACGTATGTTCCCATAGTAACGCCAATAGGGACTTTCCATTG
ACGTCAATGGGTGGAGTATTTACGGTAAACTGCCCACTTGGCAGTACATCAAGTGTATCATATGCCAAGT
CCGCCCCCTATTGACGTCAATGACGGTAAATGGCCCGCCTGGCATTATGCCCAGTACATGACCTTACGGG
ACTTTCCTACTTGGCAGTACATCTACGTATTAGTCATCGCTATTACCATG
